Addgene plasmid #66308: GPR119-Tango
Purpose: Expression of G protein-coupled receptors for PRESTO-Tango: parallel receptorome expression and screening via transcriptional output, with transcriptional activation following arrestin translocation
Depositing lab: Bryan Roth. Depositing organization: University of North Carolina at Chapel Hill. Publication: PRESTO-Tango as an open-source resource for interrogation of the druggable human GPCRome. Kroeze WK, Sassano MF, Huang XP, Lansu K, McCorvy JD, Giguere PM, Sciaky N, Roth BL. Nat Struct Mol Biol. 2015 May;22(5):362-9. doi: 10.1038/nsmb.3014. Epub 2015 Apr 20. PubMed 25895059.
Backbone
  Vector backbone: empty Tango
  Backbone size w/o insert (bp): 6632
  Vector type: Mammalian Expression
  Selectable markers: Neomycin (select with G418)
Growth in bacteria
  Bacterial resistance: Ampicillin, 100 μg/mL
  Growth temperature: 37°C
  Growth strain: DH5alpha
  Copy number: High Copy
Gene/Insert
  Gene/Insert name: GPR119
  Species: H. sapiens (human)
  Insert size (bp): 1005
  Entrez Gene: GPR119 (a.k.a. GPCR2)
  Promoter: CMV
  Tag / fusion protein: FLAG (N terminal on backbone)
  Cloning method: Restriction Enzyme; 5′ cloning site NotI (not destroyed); 3′ cloning site XhoI (unknown if destroyed)
  Sequencing primers: 5′ CMV-F; 3′ Tet-R
Terms and licenses: Academic/Nonprofit Terms; Industry Terms: Not Available to Industry
Depositor comments: Please note: Most of the PRESTO-Tango vectors do not contain the XhoI cut site downstream of the tTA sequence and instead carry an XbaI site. If you need to perform an XhoI digest we recommend sequencing with a forward primer at the C-terminus of tTA to determine which of the two sites is present. Suggested primer: 5-gagctccacttagacggcgagg-3. Original backbone was pcDNA3.1(+). These plasmids were generated as part of the Illuminating the Druggable Genome (IDG) program sponsored by the NIH Common Fund. The goal of this program is to identify, gather, and distribute information and resources for proteins that currently are not well-studied yet belong to commonly drug-targeted protein families: protein kinases, non-olfactory G-protein coupled receptors (GPCRs), and ion channels. The IDG program is designed to develop fundamental research tools for understudied proteins, elucidate their function, and disseminate the IDG-related resources and data to the greater scientific community.
How to cite: GPR119-Tango was a gift from Bryan Roth (Addgene plasmid # 66308 ; http://n2t.net/addgene:66308 ; RRID:Addgene_66308)
