[The description below was written by a language model from this plasmid's Addgene catalogue record.]
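Description:
GPR119-Tango is a mammalian expression plasmid from the PRESTO-Tango collection, built on an "empty Tango" backbone of about 6.6 kb that was itself derived from pcDNA3.1(+). It is propagated in E. coli as a high-copy plasmid under ampicillin selection, and it carries a neomycin resistance marker so that transfected mammalian cells can be selected with G418. No feature table accompanies the record, so individual backbone elements such as the replication origins and polyadenylation signals are not itemised.

The payload is the human GPR119 coding sequence (about 1 kb), a G protein-coupled receptor also known as GPCR2. It is expressed from the CMV promoter and cloned by restriction enzymes with NotI at the 5′ end. The backbone supplies an N-terminal FLAG tag, which allows detection of the expressed receptor. The depositor's comments show that a tTA (tetracycline transactivator) sequence lies downstream of the receptor. They also caution that most vectors in this series carry an XbaI site rather than XhoI after tTA, so the identity of the 3′ site in this plasmid is uncertain.

The stated purpose is a transcriptional readout of receptor activation following arrestin translocation. In the general Tango design, arrestin recruitment to the activated receptor leads to release of the tethered transactivator, which then drives a reporter gene. The record does not describe the linker, the cleavage site or the reporter components. The construct is intended for parallel screening of ligands across the GPCR repertoire, and it was generated under a programme that develops tools for understudied members of commonly drugged protein families.
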