>Addgene plasmid #66308 | GPR119-Tango | depositor partial sequence | sequence record 113229 | empty Tango
GACGGATCGGGAGATCTCCCGATCCCCTATGGTGCACTCTCAGTACAATCTGCTCTGATGCCGCATAGTT
AAGCCAGTATCTGCTCCCTGCTTGTGTGTTGGAGGTCGCTGAGTAGTGCGCGAGCAAAATTTAAGCTACA
ACAAGGCAAGGCTTGACCGACAATTGCATGAAGAATCTGCTTAGGGTTAGGCGTTTTGCGCTGCTTCGCG
ATGTACGGGCCAGATATACGCGTTGACATTGATTATTGACTAGTTATTAATAGTAATCAATTACGGGGTC
ATTAGTTCATAGCCCATATATGGAGTTCCGCGTTACATAACTTACGGTAAATGGCCCGCCTGGCTGACCG
CCCAACGACCCCCGCCCATTGACGTCAATAATGACGTATGTTCCCATAGTAACGCCAATAGGGACTTTCC
ATTGACGTCAATGGGTGGAGTATTTACGGTAAACTGCCCACTTGGCAGTACATCAAGTGTATCATATGCC
AAGTACGCCCCCTATTGACGTCAATGACGGTAAATGGCCCGCCTGGCATTATGCCCAGTACATGACCTTA
TGGGACTTTCCTACTTGGCAGTACATCTACGTATTAGTCATCGCTATTACCATGGTGATGCGGTTTTGGC
AGTACATCAATGGGCGTGGATAGCGGTTTGACTCACGGGGATTTCCAAGTCTCCACCCCATTGACGTCAA
TGGGAGTTTGTTTTGGCACCAAAATCAACGGGACTTTCCAAAATGTCGTAACAACTCCGCCCCATTGACG
CAAATGGGCGGTAGGCGTGTACGGTGGGAGGTCTATATAAGCAGAGCTCTCTGGCTAACTAGAGAACCCA
CTGCTTACTGGCTTATCGAAATTAATACGACTCACTATAGGGAGACCCAAGCTGGCTAGCGTTTAAACTT
AAGCTTGGTACCGAGCTCGGATCCACTAGTCCAGTGTGGTGGAATTCTGCAGATATCCAGCACAGTGGCG
GCCGCGCCACCATGAAGACGATCATCGCCCTGAGCTACATCTTCTGCCTGGTATTCGCCGACTACAAGGA
CGATGATGACGCCAGCATCGATACCGGTGGACGCACCCCACCCAGCCTGGGTCCCCAAGATGAGTCCTGC
ACCACCGCCAGCTCCTCCCTGGCCAAGGACACTTCATCGACCGGTGAGAACCTGTACTTCCAGCTAAGAT
TAGATAAAAGTAAAGTGATTAACAGCGCATTAGAGCTGCTTAATGAGGTCGGAATCGAAGGTTTAACAAC
CCGTAAACTCGCCCAGAAGCTAGGTGTAGAGCAGCCTACATTGTATTGGCATGTAAAAAATAAGCGGGCT
TTGCTCGACGCCTTAGCCATTGAGATGTTAGATAGGCACCATACTCACTTTTGCCCTTTAGAAGGGGAAA
GCTGGCAAGATTTTTTACGTAATAACGCTAAAAGTTTTAGATGTGCTTTACTAAGTCATCGCGATGGAGC
AAAAGTACATTTAGGTACACGGCCTACAGAAAAACAGTATGAAACTCTCGAAAATCAATTAGCCTTTTTA
TGCCAACAAGGTTTTTCACTAGAGAATGCATTATATGCACTCAGCGCTGTGGGGCATTTTACTTTAGGTT
GCGTATTGGAAGATCAAGAGCATCAAGTCGCTAAAGAAGAAAGGGAAACACCTACTACTGATAGTATGCC
GCCATTATTACGACAAGCTATCGAATTATTTGATCACCAAGGTGCAGAGCCAGCCTTCTTATTCGGCCTT
GAATTGATCATATGCGGATTAGAAAAACAACTTAAATGTGAAAGTGGGTCCGCGTACAGCCGCGCGCGTA
CGAAAAACAATTACGGGTCTACCATCGAGGGCCTGCTCGATCTCCCGGACGACGACGCCCCCGAAGAGGC
GGGGCTGGCGGCTCCGCGCCTGTCCTTTCTCCCCGCGGGACACACGCGCAGACTGTCGACGGCCCCCCCG
ACCGATGTCAGCCTGGGGGACGAGCTCCACTTAGACGGCGAGGACGTGGCGATGGCGCATGCCGACGCGC
TAGACGATTTCGATCTGGACATGTTGGGGGACGGGGATTCCCCGGGTCCGGGATTTACCCCCCACGACTC
CGCCCCCTACGGCGCTCTGGATATGGCCGACTTCGAGTTTGAGCAGATGTTTACCGATGCCCTTGGAATT
GACGAGTACGGTGGGTAGCTCGAGTCTAGAGGGCCCGTTTAAACCCGCTGATCAGCCTCGACTGTGCCTT
CTAGTTGCCAGCCATCTGTTGTTTGCCCCTCCCCCGTGCCTTCCTTGACCCTGGAAGGTGCCACTCCCAC
TGTCCTTTCCTAATAAAATGAGGAAATTGCATCGCATTGTCTGAGTAGGTGTCATTCTATTCTGGGGGGT
GGGGTGGGGCAGGACAGCAAGGGGGAGGATTGGGAAGACAATAGCAGGCATGCTGGGGATGCGGTGGGCT
CTATGGCTTCTGAGGCGGAAAGAACCAGCTGGGGCTCTAGGGGGTATCCCC
[124 nt withheld, positions 2502-2625]
C
[91 nt withheld, positions 2627-2717]
A
[49 nt withheld, positions 2719-2767]
CCTTTGACGTTGGAGTCCACGTTCTTT
[37 nt withheld, positions 2795-2831]
ACCCTATCTCGGTCTATTCTTTTGATTTATAAGGGATTTTGCCGATTTCGGCCTATTGGTTAAAAAATGA
GCTGATTTAACAAAAATTTAACGCGAATTAATTCTGTGGAATGTGTGTCAGTTAGGGTGTGGAAAGTCCC
CAGGCTCCCCAGCAGGCAGAAGTATGCAAAGCATGCATCTCAATTAGTCAGCAACCAGGTGTGGAAAGTC
CCCAGGCTCCCCAGCAGGCAGAAGTATGCAAAGCATGCATCTCAATTAGTCAGCAACCATAGTCCCGCCC
CTAACTCCGCCCATCCCGCCCCTAACTCCGCCCAGTTCCGCCCATTCTCCGCCCCATGGCTGACTAATTT
TTTTTATTTATGCAGAGGCCGAGGCCGCCTCTGCCTCTGAGCTATTCCAGAAGTAGTGAGGAGGCTTTTT
TGGAGGCCTAGGCTTTTGCAAAAAGCTCCCGGGAGCTTGTATATCCATTTTCGGATCTGATCAAGAGACA
GGATGAGGATCGTTTCGCATGATTGAACAAGATGGATTGCACGCAGGTTCTCCGGCCGCTTGGGTGGAGA
GGCTATTCGGCTATGACTGGGCACAACAGACAATCGGCTGCTCTGATGCCGCCGTGTTCCGGCTGTCAGC
GCAGGGGCGCCCGGTTCTTTTTGTCAAGACCGACCTGTCCGGTGCCCTGAATGAACTGCAGGACGAGGCA
GCGCGGCTATCGTGGCTGGCCACGACGGGCGTTCCTTGCGCAGCTGTGCTCGACGTTGTCACTGAAGCGG
GAAGGGACTGGCTGCTATTGGGCGAAGTGCCGGGGCAGGATCTCCTGTCATCTCACCTTGCTCCTGCCGA
GAAAGTATCCATCATGGCTGATGCAATGCGGCGGCTGCATACGCTTGATCCGGCTACCTGCCCATTCGAC
CACCAAGCGAAACATCGCATCGAGCGAGCACGTACTCGGATGGAAGCCGGTCTTGTCGATCAGGATGATC
TGGACGAAGAGCATCAGGGGCTCGCGCCAGCCGAACTGTTCGCCAGGCTCAAGGCGCGCATGCCCGACGG
CGAGGATCTCGTCGTGACCCATGGCGATGCCTGCTTGCCGAATATCATGGTGGAAAATGGCCGCTTTTCT
GGATTCATCGACTGTGGCCGGCTGGGTGTGGCGGACCGCTATCAGGACATAGCGTTGGCTACCCGTGATA
TTGCTGAAGAGCTTGGCGGCGAATGGGCTGACCGCTTCCTCGTGCTTTACGGTATCGCCGCTCCCGATTC
GCAGCGCATCGCCTTCTATCGCCTTCTTGACGAGTTCTTCTGAGCGGGACTCTGGGGTTCGAAATGACCG
ACCAAGCGACGCCCAACCTGCCATCACGAGATTTCGATTCCACCGCCGCCTTCTATGAAAGGTTGGGCTT
CGGAATCGTTTTCCGGGACGCCGGCTGGATGATCCTCCAGCGCGGGGATCTCATGCTGGAGTTCTTCGCC
CACCCCAACTTGTTTATTGCAGCTTATAATGGTTACAAATAAAGCAATAGCATCACAAATTTCACAAATA
AAGCATTTTTTTCACTGCATTCTAGTTGTGGTTTGTCCAAACTCATCAATGTATCTTATCATGTCTGTAT
ACCGTCGACCTCTAGCTAGAGCTTGGCGTAATCATGGTCATAGCTGTTTCCTGTGTGAAATTGTTATCCG
CTCACAATTCCACACAACATACGAGCCGGAAGCATAAAGTGTAAAGCCTGGGGTGCCTAATGAGTGAGCT
AACTCACATTAATTGCGTTGCGCTCACTGCCCGCTTTCCAGTCGGGAAACCTGTCGTGCCAGCTGCATTA
ATGAATCGGCCAACGCGCGGGGAGAGGCGGTTTGCGTATTGGGCGCTCTTCCGCTTCCTCGCTCACTGAC
TCGCTGCGCTCGGTCGTTCGGCTGCGGCGAGCGGTATCAGCTCACTCAAAGGCGGTAATACGGTTATCCA
CAGAATCAGGGGATAACGCAGGAAAGAACATGTGAGCAAAAGGCCAGCAAAAGGCCAGGAACCGTAAAAA
GGCCGCGTTGCTGGCGTTTTTCCATAGGCTCCGCCCCCCTGACGAGCATCACAAAAATCGACGCTCAAGT
CAGAGGTGGCGAAACCCGACAGGACTATAAAGATACCAGGCGTTTCCCCCTGGAAGCTCCCTCGTGCGCT
CTCCTGTTCCGACCCTGCCGCTTACCGGATACCTGTCCGCCTTTCTCCCTTCGGGAAGCGTGGCGCTTTC
TCATAGCTCACGCTGTAGGTATCTCAGTTCGGTGTAGGTCGTTCGCTCCAAGCTGGGCTGTGTGCACGAA
CCCCCCGTTCAGCCCGACCGCTGCGCCTTATCCGGTAACTATCGTCTTGAGTCCAACCCGGTAAGACACG
ACTTATCGCCACTGGCAGCAGCCACTGGTAACAGGATTAGCAGAGCGAGGTATGTAGGCGGTGCTACAGA
GTTCTTGAAGTGGTGGCCTAACTACGGCTACACTAGAAGAACAGTATTTGGTATCTGCGCTCTGCTGAAG
CCAGTTACCTTCGGAAAAAGAGTTGGTAGCTCTTGATCCGGCAAACAAACCACCGCTGGTAGCGGTTTTT
TTGTTTGCAAGCAGCAGATTACGCGCAGAAAAAAAGGATCTCAAGAAGATCCTTTGATCTTTTCTACGGG
GTCTGACGCTCAGTGGAACGAAAACTCACGTTAAGGGATTTTGGTCATGAGATTATCAAAAAGGATCTTC
ACCTAGATCCTTTTAAATTAAAAATGAAGTTTTAAATCAATCTAAAGTATATATGAGTAAACTTGGTCTG
ACAGTTACCAATGCTTAATCAGTGAGGCACCTATCTCAGCGATCTGTCTATTTCGTTCATCCATAGTTGC
CTGACTCCCCGTCGTGTAGATAACTACGATACGGGAGGGCTTACCATCTGGCCCCAGTGCTGCAATGATA
CCGCGAGACCCACGCTCACCGGCTCCAGATTTATCAGCAATAAACCAGCCAGCCGGAAGGGCCGAGCGCA
GAAGTGGTCCTGCAACTTTATCCGCCTCCATCCAGTCTATTAATTGTTGCCGGGAAGCTAGAGTAAGTAG
TTCGCCAGTTAATAGTTTGCGCAACGTTGTTGCCATTGCTACAGGCATCGTGGTGTCACGCTCGTCGTTT
GGTATGGCTTCATTCAGCTCCGGTTCCCAACGATCAAGGCGAGTTACATGATCCCCCATGTTGTGCAAAA
AAGCGGTTAGCTCCTTCGGTCCTCCGATCGTTGTCAGAAGTAAGTTGGCCGCAGTGTTATCACTCATGGT
TATGGCAGCACTGCATAATTCTCTTACTGTCATGCCATCCGTAAGATGCTTTTCTGTGACTGGTGAGTAC
TCAACCAAGTCATTCTGAGAATAGTGTATGCGGCGACCGAGTTGCTCTTGCCCGGCGTCAATACGGGATA
ATACCGCGCCACATAGCAGAACTTTAAAAGTGCTCATCATTGGAAAACGTTCTTCGGGGCGAAAACTCTC
AAGGATCTTACCGCTGTTGAGATCCAGTTCGATGTAACCCACTCGTGCACCCAACTGATCTTCAGCATCT
TTTACTTTCACCAGCGTTTCTGGGTGAGCAAAAACAGGAAGGCAAAATGCCGCAAAAAAGGGAATAAGGG
CGACACGGAAATGTTGAATACTCATACTCTTCCTTTTTCAATATTATTGAAGCATTTATCAGGGTTATTG
TCTCATGAGCGGATACATATTTGAATGTATTTAGAAAAATAAACAAATAGGGGTTCCGCGCACATTTCCC
CGAAAAGTGCCACCTGACGTC
