>Addgene plasmid #66308 | GPR119-Tango | depositor partial sequence | sequence record 113230 | GPR119
ATGGAGTCCTCTTTTAGCTTTGGGGTGATACTGGCCGTCCTTGCATCTCTCATCATTGCAACCAACACTC
TGGTGGCAGTGGCGGTGCTCCTGTTGATCCACAAGAATGACGGAGTAAGCCTGTGCTTTACACTCAACCT
CGCTGTTGCCGATACATTGATCGGTGTTGCTATCTCAGGGCTGCTGACTGACCAGCTGTCATCCCCAAGC
AGACCAACACAGAAGACGCTGTGCTCCCTGCGCATGGCTTTCGTGACCTCTAGTGCCGCTGCCAGCGTGT
TGACGGTTATGCTGATTACTTTCGATAGGTACCTGGCAATCAAGCAACCTTTTCGGTATCTGAAAATAAT
GTCTGGATTTGTCGCCGGCGCATGTATCGCCGGCCTCTGGCTGGTCAGCTACCTCATTGGATTCCTCCCT
CTGGGCATTCCCATGTTCCAGCAGACAGCCTATAAGGGGCAATGTAGTTTCTTTGCGGTTTTTCACCCAC
ACTTCGTGCTCACTCTCTCATGCGTGGGTTTCTTTCCAGCGATGTTGCTTTTTGTGTTCTTCTACTGTGA
TATGCTGAAGATTGCGTCCATGCATAGCCAGCAAATACGCAAAATGGAGCATGCAGGCGCCATGGCGGGG
GGGTATCGGAGCCCTAGAACCCCGTCCGACTTTAAGGCACTGCGGACTGTATCAGTTCTGATTGGAAGTT
TTGCCCTTTCTTGGACCCCTTTTCTTATCACCGGCATTGTGCAGGTTGCCTGCCAGGAATGCCACCTCTA
TCTCGTGCTGGAACGGTATCTGTGGCTTCTCGGAGTCGGAAACTCTCTCCTCAATCCTCTGATCTACGCG
TACTGGCAAAAGGAGGTACGGCTCCAGCTTTACCACATGGCGCTCGGGGTCAAGAAGGTTCTGACAAGTT
TCCTGCTGTTCTTGTCAGCCCGCAATTGTGGGCCAGAACGGCCCCGGGAGTCCTCCTGCCACATAGTTAC
TATTTCCTCCAGCGAATTTGATGGA
