>Addgene plasmid #66308 | GPR119-Tango | addgene partial sequence | sequence record 119875 | CMV-F 5'-CGCAAATGGGCGGTAGGCGTG-3'
GCTCTCTGGCTAACTAGAGAACCCACTGCTTACTGGCTTATCGAAATTAATACGACTCACTATAGGGAGA
CCCAAGCTGGCTAGCGTTTAAACTTAAGCTTGGTACCGAGCTCGGATCCACTAGTCCAGTGTGGTGGAAT
TCTGCAGATATCCAGCACAGTGGCGGCCGCGCCACCATGAAGACGATCATCGCCCTGAGCTACATCTTCT
GCCTGGTATTCGCCGACTACAAGGACGATGATGACGCCAGCATCGATATGGAGTCCTCTTTTAGCTTTGG
GGTGATACTGGCCGTCCTTGCATCTCTCATCATTGCAACCAACACTCTGGTGGCAGTGGCGGTGCTCCTG
TTGATCCACAAGAATGACGGAGTAAGCCTGTGCTTTACACTCAACCTCGCTGTTGCCGATACATTGATCG
GTGTTGCTATCTCAGGGCTGCTGACTGACCAGCTGTCATCCCCAAGCAGACCAACACAGAAGACGCTGTG
CTCCCTGCGCATGGCTTTCGTGACCTCTAGTGCCGCTGCCAGCGTGTTGACGGTTATGCTGATTACTTTC
GATAGGTACCTGGCAATCAAGCAACCTTTTCGGTATCTGAAAATAATGTCTGGATTTGTCGCCGGCGCAT
GTATCGCCGGCCTCTGGCTGGTCAGCTACCTCATTGGATTCCTCCCTCTGGGCATTCCCATGTTCCAGCA
GACAGCCTATAAGGGGCAATGTAGTTTCTTTGCGGTTTTTCACCCACACTTCGTGCTCACTCTCTCATGC
GTGGGTTTCTTTCCAGCGATGTTGCTTTTTGTGTTCTTCTACTGTGATATGCTGAAGATTGCGTCCATGC
ATAGCCAGCAAATACGCAAAATGGAGCATGCAGGCGCCATGGCGGGGGGGTATCGGAGCCCTAGAACCCC
GTCCGACTTTAAGGCACTGCGGACTGTATCAGTTCTGATTGGAAGTTTTGCCCTTTCTTGGACCCCTTTT
CTTATCACCGGCATTGTGCAGGTTGCCTG
