>Addgene plasmid #66308 | GPR119-Tango | addgene partial sequence | sequence record 119877 | Tet-R 5'-GGCGAGTTTACGGGTTGTTA-3'
GCTCTAATGCGCTGTTAATCACTTTACTTTTATCTAATCTTAGCTGGAAGTACAGGTTCTCACCGGTCGA
TGAAGTGTCCTTGGCCAGGGAGGAGCTGGCGGTGGTGCAGGACTCATCTTGGGGACCCAGGCTGGGTGGG
GTGCGTCCACCGGTATCGATTCCATCAAATTCGCTGGAGGAAATAGTAACTATGTGGCAGGAGGACTCCC
GGGGCCGTTCTGGCCCACAATTGCGGGCTGACAAGAACAGCAGGAAACTTGTCAGAACCTTCTTGACCCC
GAGCGCCATGTGGTAAAGCTGGAGCCGTACCTCCTTTTGCCAGTACGCGTAGATCAGAGGATTGAGGAGA
GAGTTTCCGACTCCGAGAAGCCACAGATACCGTTCCAGCACGAGATAGAGGTGGCATTCCTGGCAGGCAA
CCTGCACAATGCCGGTGATAAGAAAAGGGGTCCAAGAAAGGGCAAAACTTCCAATCAGAACTGATACAGT
CCGCAGTGCCTTAAAGTCGGACGGGGTTCTAGGGCTCCGATACCCCCCCGCCATGGCGCCTGCATGCTCC
ATTTTGCGTATTTGCTGGCTATGCATGGACGCAATCTTCAGCATATCACAGTAGAAGAACACAAAAAGCA
ACATCGCTGGAAAGAAACCCACGCATGAGAGAGTGAGCACGAAGTGTGGGTGAAAAACCGCAAAGAAACT
ACATTGCCCCTTATAGGCTGTCTGCTGGAACATGGGAATGCCCAGAGGGAGGAATCCAATGAGGTAGCTG
ACCAGCCAGAGGCCGGCGATACATGCGCCGGCGACAAATCCAGACATTATTTTCAGATACCGAAAAGGTT
GCTTGATTGCCAGGTACCTATCGAAAGTAATCAGCATAACCGTCAACACGCTGGCAGCGGCACTAGAGGT
CACGAAAGCCATGCGCAGGGAGCACAGCGTCTTCTGTGTTGGTCTGCTTGGGGATGACAGCTGGTCAGTC
AGCAGCCCTGAGATAGCAACACCGATCAATGTATCGGCAACAGCGAGGTTGA
